Addgene plasmid #170618: p663-UBC-miniTurbo-V5-TSSK6_IDG-K
Purpose: Gateway destination clone of TSSK6 (human) tagged with N-terminal miniTurbo-V5 for generating protein-proximity networks using proximity-dependent biotinylation proteomics
Depositing lab: Ben Major. Depositing organization: Washington University in Saint Louis.
Backbone
  Vector backbone: pDest664
  Backbone manufacturer: PEL
  Backbone size w/o insert (bp): 9019
  Vector type: Mammalian Expression, Lentiviral ; Gateway Destination
  Selectable markers: Puromycin
Growth in bacteria
  Bacterial resistance: Ampicillin, 100 μg/mL
  Growth temperature: 30°C
  Growth strain: NEB Stable
  Copy number: Low Copy
Gene/Insert
  Gene/Insert name: miniTurbo-V5-TSSK6 (alt name: miniTurbo-V5)
  Species: H. sapiens (human)
  Entrez Gene: TSSK6 (a.k.a. CT72, SSTK, TSSK4, FKSG82, FLJ24002)
  Promoter: Ubiquitin
  Tag / fusion protein: miniTurbo-V5 (N terminal on insert)
  Cloning method: Gateway Cloning
  Sequencing primers: 5′ TGAAGCTCCGGTTTTGAACT; 3′ AATAGACCCGTGAAGCTGATC
Terms and licenses: Academic/Nonprofit Terms; Industry Terms: Not Available to Industry
Depositor comments: These plasmids were generated as part of the Illuminating the Druggable Genome (IDG) program sponsored by the NIH Common Fund. The goal of this program is to identify, gather, and distribute information and resources for proteins that currently are not well-studied yet belong to commonly drug-targeted protein families: protein kinases, non-olfactory G-protein coupled receptors (GPCRs), and ion channels. The IDG program is designed to develop fundamental research tools for understudied proteins, elucidate their function, and disseminate the IDG-related resources and data to the greater scientific community. These lentiviral gateway destination plasmids were generated, as part of the Kinase-Data and Resource Generating Center (DRGC), using the single fragment or multisite gateway cloning technology. They were used for generating proteomics-based protein-interaction and protein-proximity networks that can be accessed through the kinase-DRGC website https://darkkinome.org/. Each plasmid has either an N- or C-terminal fusion protein (Flag/ V5/V5-miniTurbo/V5-TurboID/miniTurbo-V5/TurboID-V5) tagged understudied kinase driven under either a CMV or Ubiquitin (UBC) promoter. All inserts in the pENTR plasmids used to generate the deposited destination plasmids were end-sequenced and insert size validated prior to multi-site gateway cloning. The combined insert size of the single fragment or three fragment destination plasmids were confirmed by restriction digestion (BsrGI, and EcoRV for pDest667; BsrGI, EcoRV, and BstZ17I for pDest663; and BsrGI for pHAGE) and all plasmids were partially sequenced to ensure in-frame ORFs and fusion tags.
How to cite: p663-UBC-miniTurbo-V5-TSSK6_IDG-K was a gift from Ben Major (Addgene plasmid # 170618 ; http://n2t.net/addgene:170618 ; RRID:Addgene_170618)
