[The description below was written by a language model from this plasmid's Addgene catalogue record and pLannotate feature annotations shown in this document.]
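Description:
p663-UBC-miniTurbo-V5-TSSK6_IDG-K is a lentiviral mammalian expression clone assembled by multisite Gateway recombination into a destination backbone. The catalogue lists this backbone as pDest664, although the plasmid name and depositor comments point to a pDest663-type vector. It is propagated in E. coli through a ColE1/pUC-type origin with ampicillin resistance (bla); the catalogue nonetheless lists it as low copy. An f1 origin, an SV40 origin and remnants of lac and T7/T3 promoter elements are also carried in the backbone.

The viral portion has a third-generation layout. An RSV promoter drives a truncated HIV-1 5' LTR, followed by the Ψ packaging signal with a gag fragment, the RRE for Rev-dependent export and the cPPT/CTS. The downstream LTR is also annotated as truncated and is followed by an SV40 polyadenylation signal.

Between the LTRs, the human ubiquitin C promoter, flanked by attB4 and attB5 scars, drives an open reading frame encoding miniTurbo, an engineered truncated E. coli biotin ligase. This is joined across an attB1 site to human TSSK6, a testis-specific serine kinase, and the cassette ends at attB2. The record describes a V5 epitope between miniTurbo and the kinase, but the feature table does not annotate it separately. A WPRE follows to enhance transcript expression, and a mouse PGK promoter then drives puromycin N-acetyltransferase for selection of transduced cells.

The construct was produced within a programme targeting understudied kinases. It is intended for stable expression of the N-terminally tagged bait in mammalian cells, so that nearby proteins are biotinylated and identified by mass spectrometry to build protein-proximity networks.
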