Features (pLannotate 1.2.2; 32 found; start..end, strand, type, name):
    123..722     +  CDS            PuroR: puromycin N-acetyltransferase; pac from Streptomyces alboniger; confers resistance to puromycin
    790..927     +  CDS            nef (fragment): NEF_HV1LA - Experimental evidence at protein level: Swiss-Prot protein existence level 1. Extracellular Nef protein targets CD4(+) T-lymphocytes for apoptosis by interacting with CXCR4 surface receptors. From Human immunodeficiency virus type 1 group M subtype B (isolate Lai) (HIV-1).
    913..1093    +  LTR            5' LTR (truncated): truncated 5' long terminal repeat (LTR) from HIV-1
   1165..1286    +  polyA_signal   SV40 poly(A) signal: SV40 polyadenylation signal
   1326..1461    +  rep_origin     SV40 ori: SV40 origin of replication
   1482..1500    -  promoter       T7 promoter: promoter for bacteriophage T7 RNA polymerase
   1508..1663    +  CDS            lacZα (fragment): LacZα fragment of β-galactosidase; lacZ fragment
   1668..2096    +  rep_origin     f1 ori (sequence partly withheld): f1 bacteriophage origin of replication; arrow indicates direction of (+) strand synthesis
   2149..2253    +  promoter       AmpR promoter: bla
   2254..3114    +  CDS            AmpR: β-lactamase; bla; confers resistance to ampicillin, carbenicillin, and related antibiotics
   3285..3873    +  rep_origin     ori: high-copy-number ColE1/pMB1/pBR322/pUC origin of replication
   4056..4148    +  CDS            lacI (fragment): lac repressor; lacI; The lac repressor binds to the lac operator to inhibit transcription in E. coli. This inhibition can be relieved by adding lactose or isopropyl-β-D-thiogalactopyranoside (IPTG).
   4161..4182    +  protein_bind   CAP binding site: CAP binding activates transcription in the presence of cAMP. E. coli catabolite activator protein
   4197..4227    +  promoter       lac promoter: promoter for the E. coli lac operon
   4235..4251    +  protein_bind   lac operator: The lac repressor binds to the lac operator to inhibit transcription in E. coli. This inhibition can be relieved by adding lactose or isopropyl-β-D-thiogalactopyranoside (IPTG). lac repressor encoded by lacI
   4296..4314    +  promoter       T3 promoter: promoter for bacteriophage T3 RNA polymerase
   4342..4568    +  promoter       RSV promoter: Rous sarcoma virus enhancer/promoter
   4569..4749    +  LTR            5' LTR (truncated): truncated 5' long terminal repeat (LTR) from HIV-1
   4796..4921    +  misc_feature   HIV-1 Ψ: packaging signal of human immunodeficiency virus type 1
   4905..5268    +  CDS            HIV-1 gag (fragment): gag protein from human immunodeficiency virus 1; gag
   5414..5647    +  misc_feature   RRE: The Rev response element (RRE) of HIV-1 allows for Rev-dependent mRNA export from the nucleus to the cytoplasm.
   6024..6124    +  CDS            Rev (fragment): human immunodeficiency virus 1 (HIV-1) Rev protein; rev; enhances nuclear export of unspliced and incompletely spliced viral mRNAs
   6143..6259    +  misc_feature   cPPT/CTS: central polypurine tract and central termination sequence of HIV-1
   6293..6313    +  protein_bind   attB4: mutant version of attB; core recombination site for the Gateway® BP reaction BP Clonase™
   6313..7524    +  promoter       UbC promoter: human ubiquitin C promoter
   7528..7546    -  protein_bind   attB5 (fragment): mutant version of attB; core recombination site for the Gateway® BP reaction BP Clonase™
   7561..8331    +  CDS            miniTurbo: N-terminally truncated mutant of the E. coli biotin ligase BioID engineered for improved catalytic efficiency (Branon et al., 2018)
   8380..8404    +  protein_bind   attB1: mutant version of attB; recombination site for the Gateway® BP reaction BP Clonase™
   8410..9228    +  CDS            TSSK6: TSSK6_HUMAN - Also known as SSTK From Homo sapiens (Human).
   9233..9257    -  protein_bind   attB2: mutant version of attB; recombination site for the Gateway® BP reaction BP Clonase™
   9287..9875    +  misc_feature   WPRE: woodchuck hepatitis virus posttranscriptional regulatory element
   9889..102     +  promoter       PGK promoter (across the origin): mouse phosphoglycerate kinase 1 promoter
>Addgene plasmid #170618 | p663-UBC-miniTurbo-V5-TSSK6_IDG-K | addgene full sequence | sequence record 335994 | Addgene NGS Result
GGGGCGGGCGCCCGAAGGTCCTCCGGAGGCCCGGCATTCTGCACGCTTCAAAAGCGCACGTCTGCCGCGC
TGTTCTCCTCTTCCTCATCTCCGGGCCTTTCGACCTGCAGCCCAAGCTTACCATGACCGAGTACAAGCCC
ACGGTGCGCCTCGCCACCCGCGACGACGTCCCCAGGGCCGTACGCACCCTCGCCGCCGCGTTCGCCGACT
ACCCCGCCACGCGCCACACCGTCGATCCGGACCGCCACATCGAGCGGGTCACCGAGCTGCAAGAACTCTT
CCTCACGCGCGTCGGGCTCGACATCGGCAAGGTGTGGGTCGCGGACGACGGCGCCGCGGTGGCGGTCTGG
ACCACGCCGGAGAGCGTCGAAGCGGGGGCGGTGTTCGCCGAGATCGGCCCGCGCATGGCCGAGTTGAGCG
GTTCCCGGCTGGCCGCGCAGCAACAGATGGAAGGCCTCCTGGCGCCGCACCGGCCCAAGGAGCCCGCGTG
GTTCCTGGCCACCGTCGGCGTCTCGCCCGACCACCAGGGCAAGGGTCTGGGCAGCGCCGTCGTGCTCCCC
GGAGTGGAGGCGGCCGAGCGCGCCGGGGTGCCCGCCTTCCTGGAGACCTCCGCGCCCCGCAACCTCCCCT
TCTACGAGCGGCTCGGCTTCACCGTCACCGCCGACGTCGAGGTGCCCGAAGGACCGCGCACCTGGTGCAT
GACCCGCAAGCCCGGTGCCTGACGCCCGCCCCACGACCCGCAGCGCCCGACCGAAAGGAGCGCACGACCC
CATGCATCTCGAGGGCCCGGTACCTTTAAGACCAATGACTTACAAGGCAGCTGTAGATCTTAGCCACTTT
TTAAAAGAAAAGGGGGGACTGGAAGGGCTAGCTCACTCCCAACGAAGACAAGATCTGCTTTTTGCTTGTA
CTGGGTCTCTCTGGTTAGACCAGATCTGAGCCTGGGAGCTCTCTGGCTAACTAGGGAACCCACTGCTTAA
GCCTCAATAAAGCTTGCCTTGAGTGCTTCAAGTAGTGTGTGCCCGTCTGTTGTGTGACTCTGGTAACTAG
AGATCCCTCAGACCCTTTTAGTCAGTGTGGAAAATCTCTAGCAGTAGTAGTTCATGTCATCTTATTATTC
AGTATTTATAACTTGCAAAGAAATGAATATCAGAGAGTGAGAGGAACTTGTTTATTGCAGCTTATAATGG
TTACAAATAAAGCAATAGCATCACAAATTTCACAAATAAAGCATTTTTTTCACTGCATTCTAGTTGTGGT
TTGTCCAAACTCATCAATGTATCTTATCATGTCTGGCTCTAGCTATCCCGCCCCTAACTCCGCCCATCCC
GCCCCTAACTCCGCCCAGTTCCGCCCATTCTCCGCCCCATGGCTGACTAATTTTTTTTATTTATGCAGAG
GCCGAGGCCGCCTCGGCCTCTGAGCTATTCCAGAAGTAGTGAGGAGGCTTTTTTGGAGGCCTAGGGACGT
ACCCAATTCGCCCTATAGTGAGTCGTATTACGCGCGCTCACTGGCCGTCGTTTTACAACGTCGTGACTGG
GAAAACCCTGGCGTTACCCAACTTAATCGCCTTGCAGCACATCCCCCTTTCGCCAGCTGGCGTAATAGCG
AAGAGGCCCGCACCGATCGCCCTTCCCAACAGTTGCGCAGCCTGAATGGCGAATGGG
[124 nt withheld, positions 1668-1791]
C
[91 nt withheld, positions 1793-1883]
A
[49 nt withheld, positions 1885-1933]
CCTTTGACGTTGGAGTCCACGTTCTTT
[37 nt withheld, positions 1961-1997]
ACCCTATCTCGGTCTATTCTTTTGATTTATAAGGGATTTTGCCGATTTCGGCCTATTGGTTAAAAAATGA
GCTGATTTAACAAAAATTTAACGCGAATTTTAACAAAATATTAACGCTTACAATTTAGGTGGCACTTTTC
GGGGAAATGTGCGCGGAACCCCTATTTGTTTATTTTTCTAAATACATTCAAATATGTATCCGCTCATGAG
ACAATAACCCTGATAAATGCTTCAATAATATTGAAAAAGGAAGAGTATGAGTATTCAACATTTCCGTGTC
GCCCTTATTCCCTTTTTTGCGGCATTTTGCCTTCCTGTTTTTGCTCACCCAGAAACGCTGGTGAAAGTAA
AAGATGCTGAAGATCAGTTGGGTGCACGAGTGGGTTACATCGAACTGGATCTCAACAGCGGTAAGATCCT
TGAGAGTTTTCGCCCCGAAGAACGTTTTCCAATGATGAGCACTTTTAAAGTTCTGCTATGTGGCGCGGTA
TTATCCCGTATTGACGCCGGGCAAGAGCAACTCGGTCGCCGCATACACTATTCTCAGAATGACTTGGTTG
AGTACTCACCAGTCACAGAAAAGCATCTTACGGATGGCATGACAGTAAGAGAATTATGCAGTGCTGCCAT
AACCATGAGTGATAACACTGCGGCCAACTTACTTCTGACAACGATCGGAGGACCGAAGGAGCTAACCGCT
TTTTTGCACAACATGGGGGATCATGTAACTCGCCTTGATCGTTGGGAACCGGAGCTGAATGAAGCCATAC
CAAACGACGAGCGTGACACCACGATGCCTGTAGCAATGGCAACAACGTTGCGCAAACTATTAACTGGCGA
ACTACTTACTCTAGCTTCCCGGCAACAATTAATAGACTGGATGGAGGCGGATAAAGTTGCAGGACCACTT
CTGCGCTCGGCCCTTCCGGCTGGCTGGTTTATTGCTGATAAATCTGGAGCCGGTGAGCGTGGGTCTCGCG
GTATCATTGCAGCACTGGGGCCAGATGGTAAGCCCTCCCGTATCGTAGTTATCTACACGACGGGGAGTCA
GGCAACTATGGATGAACGAAATAGACAGATCGCTGAGATAGGTGCCTCACTGATTAAGCATTGGTAACTG
TCAGACCAAGTTTACTCATATATACTTTAGATTGATTTAAAACTTCATTTTTAATTTAAAAGGATCTAGG
TGAAGATCCTTTTTGATAATCTCATGACCAAAATCCCTTAACGTGAGTTTTCGTTCCACTGAGCGTCAGA
CCCCGTAGAAAAGATCAAAGGATCTTCTTGAGATCCTTTTTTTCTGCGCGTAATCTGCTGCTTGCAAACA
AAAAAACCACCGCTACCAGCGGTGGTTTGTTTGCCGGATCAAGAGCTACCAACTCTTTTTCCGAAGGTAA
CTGGCTTCAGCAGAGCGCAGATACCAAATACTGTTCTTCTAGTGTAGCCGTAGTTAGGCCACCACTTCAA
GAACTCTGTAGCACCGCCTACATACCTCGCTCTGCTAATCCTGTTACCAGTGGCTGCTGCCAGTGGCGAT
AAGTCGTGTCTTACCGGGTTGGACTCAAGACGATAGTTACCGGATAAGGCGCAGCGGTCGGGCTGAACGG
GGGGTTCGTGCACACAGCCCAGCTTGGAGCGAACGACCTACACCGAACTGAGATACCTACAGCGTGAGCT
ATGAGAAAGCGCCACGCTTCCCGAAGGGAGAAAGGCGGACAGGTATCCGGTAAGCGGCAGGGTCGGAACA
GGAGAGCGCACGAGGGAGCTTCCAGGGGGAAACGCCTGGTATCTTTATAGTCCTGTCGGGTTTCGCCACC
TCTGACTTGAGCGTCGATTTTTGTGATGCTCGTCAGGGGGGCGGAGCCTATGGAAAAACGCCAGCAACGC
GGCCTTTTTACGGTTCCTGGCCTTTTGCTGGCCTTTTGCTCACATGTTCTTTCCTGCGTTATCCCCTGAT
TCTGTGGATAACCGTATTACCGCCTTTGAGTGAGCTGATACCGCTCGCCGCAGCCGAACGACCGAGCGCA
GCGAGTCAGTGAGCGAGGAAGCGGAAGAGCGCCCAATACGCAAACCGCCTCTCCCCGCGCGTTGGCCGAT
TCATTAATGCAGCTGGCACGACAGGTTTCCCGACTGGAAAGCGGGCAGTGAGCGCAACGCAATTAATGTG
AGTTAGCTCACTCATTAGGCACCCCAGGCTTTACACTTTATGCTTCCGGCTCGTATGTTGTGTGGAATTG
TGAGCGGATAACAATTTCACACAGGAAACAGCTATGACCATGATTACGCCAAGCGCGCAATTAACCCTCA
CTAAAGGGAACAAAAGCTGGAGCTGCAAGCTTAATGTAGTCTTATGCAATACTCTTGTAGTCTTGCAACA
TGGTAACGATGAGTTAGCAACATGCCTTACAAGGAGAGAAAAAGCACCGTGCATGCCGATTGGTGGAAGT
AAGGTGGTACGATCGTGCCTTATTAGGAAGGCAACAGACGGGTCTGACATGGATTGGACGAACCACTGAA
TTGCCGCATTGCAGAGATATTGTATTTAAGTGCCTAGCTCGATACATAAACGGGTCTCTCTGGTTAGACC
AGATCTGAGCCTGGGAGCTCTCTGGCTAACTAGGGAACCCACTGCTTAAGCCTCAATAAAGCTTGCCTTG
AGTGCTTCAAGTAGTGTGTGCCCGTCTGTTGTGTGACTCTGGTAACTAGAGATCCCTCAGACCCTTTTAG
TCAGTGTGGAAAATCTCTAGCAGTGGCGCCCGAACAGGGACTTGAAAGCGAAAGGGAAACCAGAGGAGCT
CTCTCGACGCAGGACTCGGCTTGCTGAAGCGCGCACGGCAAGAGGCGAGGGGCGGCGACTGGTGAGTACG
CCAAAAATTTTGACTAGCGGAGGCTAGAAGGAGAGAGATGGGTGCGAGAGCGTCAGTATTAAGCGGGGGA
GAATTAGATCGCGATGGGAAAAAATTCGGTTAAGGCCAGGGGGAAAGAAAAAATATAAATTAAAACATAT
AGTATGGGCAAGCAGGGAGCTAGAACGATTCGCAGTTAATCCTGGCCTGTTAGAAACATCAGAAGGCTGT
AGACAAATACTGGGACAGCTACAACCATCCCTTCAGACAGGATCAGAAGAACTTAGATCATTATATAATA
CAGTAGCAACCCTCTATTGTGTGCATCAAAGGATAGAGATAAAAGACACCAAGGAAGCTTTAGACAAGAT
AGAGGAAGAGCAAAACAAAAGTAAGACCACCGCACAGCAAGCGGCCGCTGATCTTCAGACCTGGAGGAGG
AGATATGAGGGACAATTGGAGAAGTGAATTATATAAATATAAAGTAGTAAAAATTGAACCATTAGGAGTA
GCACCCACCAAGGCAAAGAGAAGAGTGGTGCAGAGAGAAAAAAGAGCAGTGGGAATAGGAGCTTTGTTCC
TTGGGTTCTTGGGAGCAGCAGGAAGCACTATGGGCGCAGCGTCAATGACGCTGACGGTACAGGCCAGACA
ATTATTGTCTGGTATAGTGCAGCAGCAGAACAATTTGCTGAGGGCTATTGAGGCGCAACAGCATCTGTTG
CAACTCACAGTCTGGGGCATCAAGCAGCTCCAGGCAAGAATCCTGGCTGTGGAAAGATACCTAAAGGATC
AACAGCTCCTGGGGATTTGGGGTTGCTCTGGAAAACTCATTTGCACCACTGCTGTGCCTTGGAATGCTAG
TTGGAGTAATAAATCTCTGGAACAGATTTGGAATCACACGACCTGGATGGAGTGGGACAGAGAAATTAAC
AATTACACAAGCTTAATACACTCCTTAATTGAAGAATCGCAAAACCAGCAAGAAAAGAATGAACAAGAAT
TATTGGAATTAGATAAATGGGCAAGTTTGTGGAATTGGTTTAACATAACAAATTGGCTGTGGTATATAAA
ATTATTCATAATGATAGTAGGAGGCTTGGTAGGTTTAAGAATAGTTTTTGCTGTACTTTCTATAGTGAAT
AGAGTTAGGCAGGGATATTCACCATTATCGTTTCAGACCCACCTCCCAACCCCGAGGGGACCCGACAGGC
CCGAAGGAATAGAAGAAGAAGGTGGAGAGAGAGACAGAGACAGATCCATTCGATTAGTGAACGGATCTCG
ACGGTATCGGTTAACTTTTAAAAGAAAAGGGGGGATTGGGGGGTACAGTGCAGGGGAAAGAATAGTAGAC
ATAATAGCAACAGACATACAAACTAAAGAATTACAAAAACAAATTACAAAATTCAAAATTTTATCGTCCA
GTGTGGTGGAATTCTGCAGATATCACAACTTTGTATAGAAAAGTTGGCCTCCGCGCCGGGTTTTGGCGCC
TCCCGCGGGCGCCCCCCTCCTCACGGCGAGCGCTGCCACGTCAGACGAAGGGCGCAGCGAGCGTCCTGAT
CCTTCCGCCCGGACGCTCAGGACAGCGGCCCGCTGCTCATAAGACTCGGCCTTAGAACCCCAGTATCAGC
AGAAGGACATTTTAGGACGGGACTTGGGTGACTCTAGGGCACTGGTTTTCTTTCCAGAGAGCGGAACAGG
CGAGGAAAAGTAGTCCCTTCTCGGCGATTCTGCGGAGGGATCTCCGTGGGGCGGTGAACGCCGATGATTA
TATAAGGACGCGCCGGGTGTGGCACAGCTAGTTCCGTCGCAGCCGGGATTTGGGTCGCGGTTCTTGTTTG
TGGATCGCTGTGATCGTCACTTGGTGAGTAGCGGGCTGCTGGGCTGGCCGGGGCTTTCGTGGCCGCCGGG
CCGCTCGGTGGGACGGAAGCGTGTGGAGAGACCGCCAAGGGCTGTAGTCTGGGTCCGCGAGCAAGGTTGC
CCTGAACTGGGGGTTGGGGGGAGCGCAGCAAAATGGCGGCTGTTCCCGAGTCTTGAATGGAAGACGCTTG
TGAGGCGGGCTGTGAGGTCGTTGAAACAAGGTGGGGGGCATGGTGGGCGGCAAGAACCCAAGGTCTTGAG
GCCTTCGCTAATGCGGGAAAGCTCTTATTCGGGTGAGATGGGCTGGGGCACCATCTGGGGACCCTGACGT
GAAGTTTGTCACTGACTGGAGAACTCGGTTTGTCGTCTGTTGCGGGGGCGGCAGTTATGGCGGTGCCGTT
GGGCAGTGCACCCGTACCTTTGGGAGCGCGCGCCCTCGTCGTGTCGTGACGTCACCCGTTCTGTTGGCTT
ATAATGCAGGGTGGGGCCACCTGCCGGTAGGTGTGCGGTAGGCTTTTCTCCGTCGCAGGACGCAGGGTTC
GGGCCTAGGGTAGGCTCTCCTGAATCGACAGGCGCCGGACCTCTGGTGAGGGGAGGGATAAGTGAGGCGT
CAGTTTCTTTGGTCGGTTTTATGTACCTATCTTCTTAAGTAGCTGAAGCTCCGGTTTTGAACTATGCGCT
CGGGGTTGGCGAGTGTGTTTTGTGAAGTTTTTTAGGCACCTTTTGAAATGTAATCATTTGGGTCAATATG
TAATTTTCAGTGTTAGACTAGTAAATTGTCCGCTAAATTCTGGCCGTTTTTGGCTTTTTTGTTAGACGGC
CAACTTTTGTATACAAAGTGGGCCACCATGGGAATCCCGCTGCTGAACGCTAAACAGATTCTGGGACAGC
TGGACGGCGGGAGCGTGGCAGTCCTGCCTGTGGTCGACTCCACCAATCAGTACCTGCTGGATCGAATCGG
CGAGCTGAAGAGTGGGGATGCTTGCATTGCAGAATATCAGCAGGCAGGGAGAGGAAGCAGAGGGAGGAAA
TGGTTCTCTCCTTTTGGAGCTAACCTGTACCTGAGTATGTTTTGGCGCCTGAAGCGGGGACCAGCAGCAA
TCGGCCTGGGCCCGGTCATCGGAATTGTCATGGCAGAAGCGCTGCGAAAGCTGGGAGCAGACAAGGTGCG
AGTCAAATGGCCCAATGACCTGTATCTGCAGGATAGAAAGCTGGCAGGCATCCTGGTGGAGCTGGCCGGA
ATAACAGGCGATGCTGCACAGATCGTCATTGGCGCCGGGATTAACGTGGCTATGAGGCGCGTGGAGGAAA
GCGTGGTCAATCAGGGCTGGATCACACTGCAGGAAGCAGGGATTAACCTGGACAGGAATACTCTGGCCGC
TATGCTGATCCGAGAGCTGCGGGCAGCCCTGGAACTGTTCGAGCAGGAAGGCCTGGCTCCATATCTGTCA
CGGTGGGAGAAGCTGGATAACTTCATCAATAGACCCGTGAAGCTGATCATTGGGGACAAAGAGATTTTCG
GGATTAGCCGGGGGATTGATAAACAGGGAGCCCTGCTGCTGGAACAGGACGGAGTTATCAAACCCTGGAT
GGGCGGAGAAATCAGTCTGCGGTCTGCCGAAAAGGCTAGCGGCAAGCCCATCCCCAACCCCCTGCTGGGC
CTGGACAGCACCACAAGTTTGTACAAAAAAGCAGGCTCCACCATGTCGGGAGACAAACTTCTGAGCGAAC
TCGGTTATAAGCTGGGCCGCACGATTGGAGAGGGCAGCTACTCCAAGGTGAAGGTGGCCACATCCAAGAA
GTACAAGGGTACCGTGGCCATCAAGGTGGTGGACCGGCGGCGAGCGCCCCCGGACTTCGTCAACAAGTTC
CTGCCGCGAGAGCTGTCCATCCTGCGGGGCGTGCGACACCCGCACATCGTGCACGTCTTCGAGTTCATCG
AGGTGTGCAACGGGAAACTGTACATCGTGATGGAAGCGGCCGCCACCGACCTGCTGCAAGCCGTGCAGCG
CAACGGGCGCATCCCCGGAGTTCAGGCGCGCGACCTCTTTGCGCAGATCGCCGGCGCCGTGCGCTACCTG
CACGATCATCACCTGGTGCACCGCGACCTCAAGTGCGAAAACGTGCTGCTGAGCCCGGACGAGCGCCGCG
TCAAGCTCACCGACTTCGGCTTCGGCCGCCAGGCCCATGGCTACCCAGACCTGAGCACCACCTACTGCGG
CTCAGCCGCCTACGCGTCACCCGAGGTGCTCCTGGGCATCCCCTACGACCCCAAGAAGTACGATGTGTGG
AGCATGGGCGTCGTGCTCTACGTCATGGTCACCGGGTGCATGCCCTTCGACGACTCGGACATCGCCGGCC
TGCCCCGGCGCCAGAAACGCGGCGTGCTCTATCCCGAAGGCCTCGAGCTGTCCGAGCGCTGCAAGGCCCT
GATCGCCGAGCTGCTGCAGTTCAGCCCGTCCGCCAGGCCCTCCGCGGGCCAGGTAGCGCGCAACTGCTGG
CTGCGCGCCGGGGACTCCGGCTAGGACCCAGCTTTCTTGTACAAAGTGGTGATATCCAGCACAGTGGCGG
CCGCTCGACAATCAACCTCTGGATTACAAAATTTGTGAAAGATTGACTGGTATTCTTAACTATGTTGCTC
CTTTTACGCTATGTGGATACGCTGCTTTAATGCCTTTGTATCATGCTATTGCTTCCCGTATGGCTTTCAT
TTTCTCCTCCTTGTATAAATCCTGGTTGCTGTCTCTTTATGAGGAGTTGTGGCCCGTTGTCAGGCAACGT
GGCGTGGTGTGCACTGTGTTTGCTGACGCAACCCCCACTGGTTGGGGCATTGCCACCACCTGTCAGCTCC
TTTCCGGGACTTTCGCTTTCCCCCTCCCTATTGCCACGGCGGAACTCATCGCCGCCTGCCTTGCCCGCTG
CTGGACAGGGGCTCGGCTGTTGGGCACTGACAATTCCGTGGTGTTGTCGGGGAAGCTGACGTCCTTTCCA
TGGCTGCTCGCCTGTGTTGCCACCTGGATTCTGCGCGGGACGTCCTTCTGCTACGTCCCTTCGGCCCTCA
ATCCAGCGGACCTTCCTTCCCGCGGCCTGCTGCCGGCTCTGCGGCCTCTTCCGCGTCTTCGCCTTCGCCC
TCAGACGAGTCGGATCTCCCTTTGGGCCGCCTCCCCGCCTGGAATTCTACCGGGTAGGGGAGGCGCTTTT
CCCAAGGCAGTCTGGAGCATGCGCTTTAGCAGCCCCGCTGGGCACTTGGCGCTACACAAGTGGCCTCTGG
CCTCGCACACATTCCACATCCACCGGTAGGCGCCAACCGGCTCCGTTCTTTGGTGGCCCCTTCGCGCCAC
CTTCTACTCCTCCCCTAGTCAGGAAGTTCCCCCCCGCCCCGCAGCTCGCGTCGTGCAGGACGTGACAAAT
GGAAGTAGCACGTCTCACTAGTCTCGTGCAGATGGACAGCACCGCTGAGCAATGGAAGCGGGTAGGCCTT
TGGGGCAGCGGCCAATAGCAGCTTTGCTCCTTCGCTTTCTGGGCTCAGAGGCTGGGAAGGGGTGGGTCCG
GGGGCGGGCTCAGGGGCGGGCTCAGGGGC
